Addgene plasmid #201436: Pat1 241-422-EGFP
Purpose: Bacterial protein expression of Pat1 241-422
Depositing lab: Michael Rosen. Depositing organization: University of Texas Southwestern Medical Center. Publication: Quantitative reconstitution of yeast RNA processing bodies. Currie SL, Xing W, Muhlrad D, Decker CJ, Parker R, Rosen MK. Proc Natl Acad Sci U S A. 2023 Apr 4;120(14):e2214064120. doi: 10.1073/pnas.2214064120. Epub 2023 Mar 27. PubMed 36972455.
Backbone
  Vector backbone: MTTH-EGFP
  Backbone size w/o insert (bp): 7400
  Vector type: Bacterial Expression
Growth in bacteria
  Bacterial resistance: Ampicillin, 100 μg/mL
  Growth temperature: 37°C
  Growth strain: DH5alpha
  Copy number: High Copy
Gene/Insert
  Gene/Insert name: Pat1
  Species: S. cerevisiae (budding yeast)
  Insert size (bp): 546
  Mutation: aa 241-422 only
  Entrez Gene: PAT1 (a.k.a. YCR077C, MRT1)
  Promoter: tac
  Tag / fusion protein: MBP, TEV (N terminal on backbone); EGFP, TEV, 6xHis (C terminal on backbone)
  Cloning method: Restriction Enzyme; 5′ cloning site NdeI (not destroyed); 3′ cloning site BamHI (not destroyed)
  Sequencing primers: 5′ GGTCGTCAGACTGTCGATGAAGCC; 3′ CAGGAAACAGCTATGACC
Resource information
  A portion of this plasmid was derived from a plasmid made by: gene insert was a gift from Roy Parker (University of Colorado Boulder)
Terms and licenses: Academic/Nonprofit Terms; Industry Terms: Not Available to Industry
How to cite: Pat1 241-422-EGFP was a gift from Michael Rosen (Addgene plasmid # 201436 ; http://n2t.net/addgene:201436 ; RRID:Addgene_201436)
