[The description below was written by a language model from this plasmid's Addgene catalogue record and pLannotate feature annotations shown in this document.]
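Description:
Pat1 241-422-EGFP is a bacterial expression plasmid built on the MTTH-EGFP backbone, a pMAL-like vector for IPTG-inducible production of a doubly tagged fusion protein in E. coli. It replicates from a ColE1/pMB1-type origin and is selected with ampicillin through the β-lactamase gene. The catalogue lists it as high copy, although the annotation also detects a rop gene and pBR322 bom fragments, elements normally associated with copy-number moderation and mobilisation. An M13 phage origin is present as well. The full sequence record is about 8.0 kb, consistent with the stated backbone plus a 546 bp insert.

Expression is driven by the hybrid tac promoter with a downstream lac operator, and the plasmid carries its own lacI gene under the lacIq promoter, so transcription stays repressed until IPTG is added. The open reading frame begins with a signal-sequence-free, cytosolic maltose-binding protein, followed by a TEV protease site. Next comes the Saccharomyces cerevisiae PAT1 fragment encoding residues 241–422 only, cloned between retained NdeI and BamHI sites. This is followed by a green fluorescent protein, a second TEV site and a 6xHis tag. The catalogue calls the fluorescent protein EGFP, while the annotation software matched it to the closely related mEmerald. A lacZα remnant and the rrnB T1 and T2 terminators lie downstream.

This layout allows MBP- and His-based affinity purification, after which TEV cleavage removes both tags to leave the fluorescently labelled Pat1 fragment. Pat1 is a decapping activator required for P-body formation, and the associated publication concerns quantitative reconstitution of yeast RNA processing bodies.
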