Features (pLannotate 1.2.2; 24 found; start..end, strand, type, name):
     93..121     +  promoter       tac promoter: strong E. coli promoter; hybrid between the trp and lac UV5 promoters
    129..145     +  protein_bind   lac operator: The lac repressor binds to the lac operator to inhibit transcription in E. coli. This inhibition can be relieved by adding lactose or isopropyl-β-D-thiogalactopyranoside (IPTG). lac repressor encoded by lacI
    215..1315    +  CDS            MBP: maltose binding protein from E. coli; malE (mutated); This version of the gene does not encode a signal sequence, so MBP will remain in the cytosol.
   1388..1408    +  CDS            TEV site: tobacco etch virus (TEV) protease recognition and cleavage site
   1406..1960    +  CDS            PAT1 (fragment): PAT1_YEAST - Also known as MRT1. Experimental evidence at protein level: Swiss-Prot protein existence level 1. Activator of decapping that functions as a general and active mechanism of translational repression and required for P-body formation. First decay factor recruited to mRNA, at a time when the mRNA is still associated with translation factors. Subsequently, PAT1 recruits the hepta-heterodimer LSM1-LSM7 complex to P-bodies. In association with the LSM1-LSM7 complex, stabilizes the 3' terminus of mRNAs. This association is also required for mosaic virus genomic RNA translation. Modulates
   1988..2704    +  CDS            mEmerald: mEmerald is a basic (constitutively fluorescent) green fluorescent protein published in 1998, derived from Aequorea victoria. It is reported to be a very rapidly-maturing monomer with moderate acid sensitivity.
   2717..2737    +  CDS            TEV site: tobacco etch virus (TEV) protease recognition and cleavage site
   2738..2754    +  CDS            capTEV™ (fragment): composite tag for in vivo biotinylation, TEV protease cleavage, and 6xHis tagging
   2767..2921    +  CDS            lacZα (fragment): LacZα fragment of β-galactosidase; lacZ fragment
   3014..3129    +  ncRNA          5S rRNA: Accession: RF00001 - 5S ribosomal RNA
   3133..3219    +  terminator     rrnB T1 terminator: Escherichia coli rrnB; transcription terminator T1 from the E. coli rrnB gene
   3311..3338    +  terminator     rrnB T2 terminator: transcription terminator T2 from the E. coli rrnB gene
   3357..3448    +  promoter       AmpR promoter: bla
   3449..4309    +  CDS            AmpR: β-lactamase; bla; confers resistance to ampicillin, carbenicillin, and related antibiotics
   4351..4864    -  rep_origin     M13 ori (sequence partly withheld): M13 bacteriophage origin of replication; arrow indicates direction of (+) strand synthesis
   4975..5563    +  rep_origin     ori: high-copy-number ColE1/pMB1/pBR322/pUC origin of replication
   5749..5818    -  misc_feature   bom (fragment): basis of mobility region from pBR322
   5816..5914    -  misc_feature   bom (fragment): basis of mobility region from pBR322
   6016..6207    -  CDS            rop: Rop protein, which maintains plasmids at low copy number; rop
   6224..6604    +  CDS            YPB1_ECOLX: Protein predicted: Swiss-Prot protein existence level 4. From Escherichia coli.
   6703..6780    +  promoter       lacIq promoter: lacI (mutant); In the lacIq allele, a single base change in the promoter boosts expression of the lacI gene about 10-fold.
   6781..7863    +  CDS            lacI: lac repressor; lacI; The lac repressor binds to the lac operator to inhibit transcription in E. coli. This inhibition can be relieved by adding lactose or isopropyl-β-D-thiogalactopyranoside (IPTG).
   7876..7897    +  protein_bind   CAP binding site: CAP binding activates transcription in the presence of cAMP. E. coli catabolite activator protein
   7916..7933    +  promoter       tet promoter (fragment): E. coli promoter for tetracycline efflux protein gene
>Addgene plasmid #201436 | Pat1 241-422-EGFP | addgene full sequence | sequence record 394533 | Addgene NGS Result
TAATTCGTGTCGCTCAAGGCGCACTCCCGTTCTGGATAATGTTTTTTGCGCCGACATCATAACGGTTCTG
GCAAATATTCTGAAATGAGCTGTTGACAATTAATCATCGGCTCGTATAATGTGTGGAATTGTGAGCGGAT
AACAATTTCACACAGGAAACAGCCAGTCCGTTTAGGTGTTTTCACGAGCACTTCACCAACAAGGACCATA
GATTATGAAAACTGAAGAAGGTAAACTGGTAATCTGGATTAACGGCGATAAAGGCTATAACGGTCTCGCT
GAAGTCGGTAAGAAATTCGAGAAAGATACCGGAATTAAAGTCACCGTTGAGCATCCGGATAAACTGGAAG
AGAAATTCCCACAGGTTGCGGCAACTGGCGATGGCCCTGACATTATCTTCTGGGCACACGACCGCTTTGG
TGGCTACGCTCAATCTGGCCTGTTGGCTGAAATCACCCCGGACAAAGCGTTCCAGGACAAGCTGTATCCG
TTTACCTGGGATGCCGTACGTTACAACGGCAAGCTGATTGCTTACCCGATCGCTGTTGAAGCGTTATCGC
TGATTTATAACAAAGATCTGCTGCCGAACCCGCCAAAAACCTGGGAAGAGATCCCGGCGCTGGATAAAGA
ACTGAAAGCGAAAGGTAAGAGCGCGCTGATGTTCAACCTGCAAGAACCGTACTTCACCTGGCCGCTGATT
GCTGCTGACGGGGGTTATGCGTTCAAGTATGAAAACGGCAAGTACGACATTAAAGACGTGGGCGTGGATA
ACGCTGGCGCGAAAGCGGGTCTGACCTTCCTGGTTGACCTGATTAAAAACAAACACATGAATGCAGACAC
CGATTACTCCATCGCAGAAGCTGCCTTTAATAAAGGCGAAACAGCGATGACCATCAACGGCCCGTGGGCA
TGGTCCAACATCGACACCAGCAAAGTGAATTATGGTGTAACGGTACTGCCGACCTTCAAGGGTCAACCAT
CCAAACCGTTCGTTGGCGTGCTGAGCGCAGGTATTAACGCCGCCAGTCCGAACAAAGAGCTGGCAAAAGA
GTTCCTCGAAAACTATCTGCTGACTGATGAAGGTCTGGAAGCGGTTAATAAAGACAAACCGCTGGGTGCC
GTAGCGCTGAAGTCTTACGAGGAAGAGTTGGCGAAAGATCCACGTATTGCCGCCACCATGGAAAACGCCC
AGAAAGGTGAAATCATGCCGAACATCCCGCAGATGTCCGCTTTCTGGTATGCCGTGCGTACTGCGGTGAT
CAACGCCGCCAGCGGTCGTCAGACTGTCGATGAAGCCCTGAAAGACGCGCAGACTAATTCGAGCTCGAAC
AACAACAACAATAACAATAACAACAACCTCGGGATCGAGGGAAGGATTTCAGAATTTGAAAACCTGTATT
TTCAGGGCCATATGAAAATGCCTCTGCAAAGTGGACGCAGATCGAAGAGAGATTTGTCGCCTGAAGAGCA
AAGACGTTTGCAGATTCGTCATGCCAAAGTGGAGAAAATCTTGAAATACTCAGGTTTAATGACTCCTCGT
GATAAGGACTTCATCACCAGATATCAGTTGTCTCAAATTGTCACTGAGGACCCTTACAATGAGGATTTCT
ACTTCCAGGTCTACAAGATTATCCAAAGAGGCGGTATCACGTCCGAATCCAACAAAGGTTTGATTGCTAG
GGCGTATTTGGAACATTCTGGACACAGACTCGGTGGTCGCTATAAGAGAACCGATATTGCCCTACAGAGA
ATGCAAAGTCAAGTAGAAAAGGCTGTCACTGTGGCTAAGGAAAGACCTTCTAAGTTGAAGGATCAACAAG
CGGCTGCTGGTAACTCTAGCCAGGATAATAAGCAAGCAAACACGGTTCTGGGCAAAATCTCTTCCACTTT
GAACAGCAAGAATCCAAGAAGACAACTGCAGATCCCCAGACAACAGCCTTCTGACCCCGATGCGCTAAAA
GGATCCGGGTCTGGTTCAGGAATGGCCATGGTGAGCAAGGGCGAGGAGCTGTTCACCGGGGTGGTGCCCA
TCCTGGTCGAGCTGGACGGCGACGTAAACGGCCACAAGTTCAGCGTGTCCGGCGAGGGCGAGGGCGATGC
CACCTACGGCAAGCTGACCCTGAAGTTCATCTGCACCACCGGCAAGCTGCCCGTGCCCTGGCCCACCCTC
GTGACCACCTTGACCTACGGCGTGCAGTGCTTCGCCCGCTACCCCGACCACATGAAGCAGCACGACTTCT
TCAAGTCCGCCATGCCCGAAGGCTACGTCCAGGAGCGCACCATCTTCTTCAAGGACGACGGCAACTACAA
GACCCGCGCCGAGGTGAAGTTCGAGGGCGACACCCTGGTGAACCGCATCGAGCTGAAGGGCATCGACTTC
AAGGAGGACGGCAACATCCTGGGGCACAAGCTGGAGTACAACTACAACAGCCACAAGGTCTATATCACCG
CCGACAAGCAGAAGAACGGCATCAAGGTGAACTTCAAGACCCGCCACAACATCGAGGACGGCAGCGTGCA
GCTCGCCGACCACTACCAGCAGAACACCCCCATCGGCGACGGCCCCGTGCTGCTGCCCGACAACCACTAC
CTGAGCACCCAGTCCAAGCTGAGCAAAGACCCCAACGAGAAGCGCGATCACATGGTCCTGCTGGAGTTCG
TGACCGCCGCCGGGATCACTCTCGGCATGGACGAGCTGTACAAGGGAAGCGGCCGCGAAAACCTGTATTT
TCAGGGCCATCATCATCATCATCACTGAAAGCTTGGCACTGGCCGTCGTTTTACAACGTCGTGACTGGGA
AAACCCTGGCGTTACCCAACTTAATCGCCTTGCAGCACATCCCCCTTTCGCCAGCTGGCGTAATAGCGAA
GAGGCCCGCACCGATCGCCCTTCCCAACAGTTGCGCAGCCTGAATGGCGAATGGCAGCTTGGCTGTTTTG
GCGGATGAGATAAGATTTTCAGCCTGATACAGATTAAATCAGAACGCAGAAGCGGTCTGATAAAACAGAA
TTTGCCTGGCGGCAGTAGCGCGGTGGTCCCACCTGACCCCATGCCGAACTCAGAAGTGAAACGCCGTAGC
GCCGATGGTAGTGTGGGGTCTCCCCATGCGAGAGTAGGGAACTGCCAGGCATCAAATAAAACGAAAGGCT
CAGTCGAAAGACTGGGCCTTTCGTTTTATCTGTTGTTTGTCGGTGAACGCTCTCCTGAGTAGGACAAATC
CGCCGGGAGCGGATTTGAACGTTGCGAAGCAACGGCCCGGAGGGTGGCGGGCAGGACGCCCGCCATAAAC
TGCCAGGCATCAAATTAAGCAGAAGGCCATCCTGACGGATGGCCTTTTTGCGTTTCTACAAACTCTTTTG
TTTATTTTTCTAAATACATTCAAATATGTATCCGCTCATGAGACAATAACCCTGATAAATGCTTCAATAA
TATTGAAAAAGGAAGAGTATGAGTATTCAACATTTCCGTGTCGCCCTTATTCCCTTTTTTGCGGCATTTT
GCCTTCCTGTTTTTGCTCACCCAGAAACGCTGGTGAAAGTAAAAGATGCTGAAGATCAGTTGGGTGCACG
AGTGGGTTACATCGAACTGGATCTCAACAGCGGTAAGATCCTTGAGAGTTTTCGCCCCGAAGAACGTTTC
CCAATGATGAGCACTTTTAAAGTTCTGCTATGTGGCGCGGTATTATCCCGTGTTGACGCCGGGCAAGAGC
AACTCGGTCGCCGCATACACTATTCTCAGAATGACTTGGTTGAGTACTCACCAGTCACAGAAAAGCATCT
TACGGATGGCATGACAGTAAGAGAATTATGCAGTGCTGCCATAACCATGAGTGATAACACTGCGGCCAAC
TTACTTCTGACAACGATCGGAGGACCGAAGGAGCTAACCGCTTTTTTGCACAACATGGGGGATCATGTAA
CTCGCCTTGATCGTTGGGAACCGGAGCTGAATGAAGCCATACCAAACGACGAGCGTGACACCACGATGCC
TGTAGCAATGGCAACAACGTTGCGCAAACTATTAACTGGCGAACTACTTACTCTAGCTTCCCGGCAACAA
TTAATAGACTGGATGGAGGCGGATAAAGTTGCAGGACCACTTCTGCGCTCGGCCCTTCCGGCTGGCTGGT
TTATTGCTGATAAATCTGGAGCCGGTGAGCGTGGGTCTCGCGGTATCATTGCAGCACTGGGGCCAGATGG
TAAGCCCTCCCGTATCGTAGTTATCTACACGACGGGGAGTCAGGCAACTATGGATGAACGAAATAGACAG
ATCGCTGAGATAGGTGCCTCACTGATTAAGCATTGGTAACTGTCAGACCAAGTTTACTCATATATACTTT
AGATTGATT
[38 nt withheld, positions 4350-4387]
A
[37 nt withheld, positions 4389-4425]
ATTTTGTTAAAATTCGCGTTAAATTTTTGTTAAATCAGCTCATTTTTTAACCAATAGGCCGAAATCGGCA
AAATCCCTTATAAATCAAAAGAATAGCCCGAGATAGGGT
[37 nt withheld, positions 4535-4571]
AAAGAACGTGGACTCCAACGTCAAAGG
[141 nt withheld, positions 4599-4739]
G
[125 nt withheld, positions 4741-4865]
AAAGGATCTAGGTGAAGATCCTTTTTGATAATCTCATGACCAAAATCCCTTAACGTGAGTTTTCGTTCCA
CTGAGCGTCAGACCCCGTAGAAAAGATCAAAGGATCTTCTTGAGATCCTTTTTTTCTGCGCGTAATCTGC
TGCTTGCAAACAAAAAAACCACCGCTACCAGCGGTGGTTTGTTTGCCGGATCAAGAGCTACCAACTCTTT
TTCCGAAGGTAACTGGCTTCAGCAGAGCGCAGATACCAAATACTGTCCTTCTAGTGTAGCCGTAGTTAGG
CCACCACTTCAAGAACTCTGTAGCACCGCCTACATACCTCGCTCTGCTAATCCTGTTACCAGTGGCTGCT
GCCAGTGGCGATAAGTCGTGTCTTACCGGGTTGGACTCAAGACGATAGTTACCGGATAAGGCGCAGCGGT
CGGGCTGAACGGGGGGTTCGTGCACACAGCCCAGCTTGGAGCGAACGACCTACACCGAACTGAGATACCT
ACAGCGTGAGCTATGAGAAAGCGCCACGCTTCCCGAAGGGAGAAAGGCGGACAGGTATCCGGTAAGCGGC
AGGGTCGGAACAGGAGAGCGCACGAGGGAGCTTCCAGGGGGAAACGCCTGGTATCTTTATAGTCCTGTCG
GGTTTCGCCACCTCTGACTTGAGCGTCGATTTTTGTGATGCTCGTCAGGGGGGCGGAGCCTATGGAAAAA
CGCCAGCAACGCGGCCTTTTTACGGTTCCTGGCCTTTTGCTGGCCTTTTGCTCACATGTTCTTTCCTGCG
TTATCCCCTGATTCTGTGGATAACCGTATTACCGCCTTTGAGTGAGCTGATACCGCTCGCCGCAGCCGAA
CGACCGAGCGCAGCGAGTCAGTGAGCGAGGAAGCGGAAGAGCGCCTGATGCGGTATTTTCTCCTTACGCA
TCTGTGCGGTATTTCACACCGCATGTGGTGCACTCTCAGTACACCGCATGTGGTGCACTCTCAGTACAAT
CTGCTCTGATGCCGCATAGTTAAGCCAGTATACACTCCGCTATCGCTACGTGACTGGGTCATGGCTGCGC
CCCGACACCCGCCAACACCCGCTGACGCGCCCTGACGGGCTTGTCTGCTCCCGGCATCCGCTTACAGACA
AGCTGTGACCGTCTCCGGGAGCTGCATGTGTCAGAGGTTTTCACCGTCATCACCGAAACGCGCGAGGCAG
CTGCGGTAAAGCTCATCAGCGTGGTCGTGCAGCGATTCACAGATGTCTGCCTGTTCATCCGCGTCCAGCT
CGTTGAGTTTCTCCAGAAGCGTTAATGTCTGGCTTCTGATAAAGCGGGCCATGTTAAGGGCGGTTTTTTC
CTGTTTGGTCACTGATGCCTCCGTGTAAGGGGGATTTCTGTTCATGGGGGTAATGATACCGATGAAACGA
GAGAGGATGCTCACGATACGGGTTACTGATGATGAACATGCCCGGTTACTGGAACGTTGTGAGGGTAAAC
AACTGGCGGTATGGATGCGGCGGGACCAGAGAAAAATCACTCAGGGTCAATGCCAGCGCTTCGTTAATAC
AGATGTAGGTGTTCCACAGGGTAGCCAGCAGCATCCTGCGATGCAGATCCGGAACATAATGGTGCAGGGC
GCTGACTTCCGCGTTTCCAGACTTTACGAAACACGGAAACCGAAGACCATTCATGTTGTTGCTCAGGTCG
CAGACGTTTTGCAGCAGCAGTCGCTTCACGTTCGCTCGCGTATCGGTGATTCATTCTGCTAACCAGTAAG
GCAACCCCGCCAGCCTAGCCGGGTCCTCAACGACAGGAGCACGATCATGCGCACCCGTGGCCAGGACCCA
ACGCTGCCCGAAATTCCGACACCATCGAATGGTGCAAAACCTTTCGCGGTATGGCATGATAGCGCCCGGA
AGAGAGTCAATTCAGGGTGGTGAATGTGAAACCAGTAACGTTATACGATGTCGCAGAGTATGCCGGTGTC
TCTTATCAGACCGTTTCCCGCGTGGTGAACCAGGCCAGCCACGTTTCTGCGAAAACGCGGGAAAAAGTGG
AAGCGGCGATGGCGGAGCTGAATTACATTCCCAACCGCGTGGCACAACAACTGGCGGGCAAACAGTCGTT
GCTGATTGGCGTTGCCACCTCCAGTCTGGCCCTGCACGCGCCGTCGCAAATTGTCGCGGCGATTAAATCT
CGCGCCGATCAACTGGGTGCCAGCGTGGTGGTGTCGATGGTAGAACGAAGCGGCGTCGAAGCCTGTAAAG
CGGCGGTGCACAATCTTCTCGCGCAACGCGTCAGTGGGCTGATCATTAACTATCCGCTGGATGACCAGGA
TGCCATTGCTGTGGAAGCTGCCTGCACTAATGTTCCGGCGTTATTTCTTGATGTCTCTGACCAGACACCC
ATCAACAGTATTATTTTCTCCCATGAAGACGGTACGCGACTGGGCGTGGAGCATCTGGTCGCATTGGGTC
ACCAGCAAATCGCGCTGTTAGCGGGCCCATTAAGTTCTGTCTCGGCGCGTCTGCGTCTGGCTGGCTGGCA
TAAATATCTCACTCGCAATCAAATTCAGCCGATAGCGGAACGGGAAGGCGACTGGAGTGCCATGTCCGGT
TTTCAACAAACCATGCAAATGCTGAATGAGGGCATCGTTCCCACTGCGATGCTGGTTGCCAACGATCAGA
TGGCGCTGGGCGCAATGCGCGCCATTACCGAGTCCGGGCTGCGCGTTGGTGCGGATATCTCGGTAGTGGG
ATACGACGATACCGAAGACAGCTCATGTTATATCCCGCCGTTAACCACCATCAAACAGGATTTTCGCCTG
CTGGGGCAAACCAGCGTGGACCGCTTGCTGCAACTCTCTCAGGGCCAGGCGGTGAAGGGCAATCAGCTGT
TGCCCGTCTCACTGGTGAAAAGAAAAACCACCCTGGCGCCCAATACGCAAACCGCCTCTCCCCGCGCGTT
GGCCGATTCATTAATGCAGCTGGCACGACAGGTTTCCCGACTGGAAAGCGGGCAGTGAGCGCAACGCAAT
TAATGTAAGTTAGCTCACTCATTAGGCACAATTCTCATGTTTGACAGCTTATCATCGACTGCACGGTGCA
CCAATGCTTCTGGCGTCAGGCAGCCATCGGAAGCTGTGGTATGGCTGTGCAGGTCGTAAATCACTGCA
